>Addgene plasmid #195473 | pHS-393 | addgene full sequence | sequence record 385013 | Addgene NGS Result
TCTCGCGCAACCTATTTTCCCCTCGAACACTTTTTAAGCCGTAGATAAACAGGCTGGGACACTTCACATG
AGCGAAAAATACATCGTCACCTGGGACATGTTGCAGATCCATGCACGTAAACTCGCAAGCCGACTGATGC
CTTCTGAACAATGGAAAGGCATTATTGCCGTAAGCCGTGGCGGTCTGTACCGGGTGCGTTACTGGCGCGT
GAACTGGGTATTCGTCATGTCGATACCGTTTGTATTTCCAGCTACGATCACGACAACCAGCGCGAGCTTA
AAGTGCTGAAACGCGCAGAAGGCGATGGCGAAGGCTTCATCGTTATTGATGACCTGGTGGATACCGGTGG
TACTGCGGTTGCGATTCGTGAAATGTATCCAAAAGCGCACTTTGTCACCATCTTCGCAAAACCGGCTGGT
CGTCCGCTGGTTGATGACTATGTTGTTGATATCCCGCAAGATACCTGGATTGAACAGCCGTGGGATATGG
GCGTCGTATTCGTCCCGCCAATCTCCGGTCGCTAATCTTTTCAACGCCTGGCACTGCCGGGCGTTGTTCT
TTTTAACTTCAGGCGGGTTACAATAGTTTCCAGTAAGTATTCTGGAGGCTGCATCCATGACACAGGCAAA
CCTGAGCGAAACCCTGTTCAAACCCCGCTTTAAACATCCTGAAACCTCGACGCTAGTCCGCCGCTTTAAT
CACGGCGCACAACCGCCTGTGCAGTCGGCCCTTGATGGTAAAACCATCCCTCACTGGTATCGCATGATTA
ACCGTCTGATGTGGATCTGGCGCGGCATTGACCCACGCGAAATCCTCGACGTCCAGGCACGTATTGTGAT
GAGCGATGCCGAACGTACCGACGATGATTTATACGATACGGTGATTGGCTACCGTGGCGGCAACTGGATT
TATGAGTGGGCCCCGGATCTTTGTGAAGGAACCTTACTTCTGTGGTGTGACATAATTGGACAAACTACCT
ACAGAGATTTAAAGCTCTAAGGTAAATATAAAATTTTTAAGTGTATAATGTGTTAAACTACTGATTCTAA
TTGTTTGTGTATTTTAGATTCCAACCTATGGAACTGATGAATGGGAGCAGTGGTGGAATGCCTTTAATGA
GGAAAACCTGTTTTGCTCAGAAGAAATGCCATCTAGTGATGATGAGGCTACTGCTGACTCTCAACATTCT
ACTCCTCCAAAAAAGAAGAGAAAGGTAGAAGACCCCAAGGACTTTCCTTCAGAATTGCTAAGTTTTTTGA
GTCATGCTGTGTTTAGTAATAGAACTCTTGCTTGCTTTGCTATTTACACCACAAAGGAAAAAGCTGCACT
GCTATACAAGAAAATTATGGAAAAATATTCTGTAACCTTTATAAGTAGGCATAACAGTTATAATCATAAC
ATACTGTTTTTTCTTACTCCACACAGGCATAGAGTGTCTGCTATTAATAACTATGCTCAAAAATTGTGTA
CCTTTAGCTTTTTAATTTGTAAAGGGGTTAATAAGGAATATTTGATGTATAGTGCCTTGACTAGAGATCA
TAATCAGCCATACCACATTTGTAGAGGTTTTACTTGCTTTAAAAAACCTCCCACACCTCCCCCTGAACCT
GAAACATAAAATGAATGCAATTGTTGTTGTTAACTTGTTTATTGCAGCTTATAATGGTTACAAATAAAGC
AATAGCATCACAAATTTCACAAATAAAGCATTTTTTTCACTGCATTCTAGTTGTGGTTTGTCCAAACTCA
TCAATGTATCTTATCATGTCTGGATCAACTGGATAACTCAAGCTAACCAAAATCATCCCAAACTTCCCAC
CCCATACCCTATTACCACTGCCAATTACCTGTGGTTTCATTTACTCTAAACCTGTGATTCCTCTGAATTA
TTTTCATTTTAAAGAAATTGTATTTGTTAAATATGTACTACAAACTTAGTAGTTGGAAGGGCTAATTCAC
TCCCAAAGAAGACAAGATATCCTTGATCTGTGGATCTACCACACACAAGGCTACTTCCCTGATTAGCAGA
ACTACACACCAGGGCCAGGGGTCAGATATCCACTGACCTTTGGATGGTGCTACAAGCTAGTACCAGTTGA
GCCAGATAAGGTAGAAGAGGCCAATAAAGGAGAGAACACCAGCTTGTTACACCCTGTGAGCCTGCATGGG
ATGGATGACCCGGAGAGAGAAGTGTTAGAGTGGAGGTTTGACAGCCGCCTAGCATTTCATCACGTGGCCC
GAGAGCTGCATCCGGAGTACTTCAAGAACTGCTGATATCGAGCTTGCTACAAGGGACTTTCCGCTGGGGA
CTTTCCAGGGAGGCGTGGCCTGGGCGGGACTGGGGAGTGGCGAGCCCTCAGATCCTGCATATAAGCAGCT
GCTTTTTGCCTGTACTGGGTCTCTCTGGTTAGACCAGATCTGAGCCTGGGAGCTCTCTGGCTAACTAGGG
AACCCACTGCTTAAGCCTCAATAAAGCTTGCCTTGAGTGCTTCAAGTAGTGTGTGCCCGTCTGTTGTGTG
ACTCTGGTAACTAGAGATCCCTCAGACCCTTTTAGTCAGTGTGGAAAATCTCTAGCAGTGGCGCCCGAAC
AGGGACTTGAAAGCGAAAGGGAAACCAGAGGAGCTCTCTCGACGCAGGACTCGGCTTGCTGAAGCGCGCA
CGGCAAGAGGCGAGGGGCGGCGACTGGTGAGTACGCCAAAAATTTTGACTAGCGGAGGCTAGAAGGAGAG
AGATGGGTGCGAGAGCGTCAGTATTAAGCGGGGGAGAATTAGATCGCGATGGGAAAAAATTCGGTTAAGG
CCAGGGGGAAAGAAAAAATATAAATTAAAACATATAGTATGGGCAAGCAGGGAGCTAGAACGATTCGCAG
TTAATCCTGGCCTGTTAGAAACATCAGAAGGCTGTAGACAAATACTGGGACAGCTACAACCATCCCTTCA
GACAGGATCAGAAGAACTTAGATCATTATATAATACAGTAGCAACCCTCTATTGTGTGCATCAAAGGATA
GAGATAAAAGACACCAAGGAAGCTTTAGACAAGATAGAGGAAGAGCAAAACAAAAGTAAGACCACCGCAC
AGCAAGCGGCCGGCCGCTGATCTTCAGACCTGGAGGAGGAGATATGAGGGACAATTGGAGAAGTGAATTA
TATAAATATAAAGTAGTAAAAATTGAACCATTAGGAGTAGCACCCACCAAGGCAAAGAGAAGAGTGGTGC
AGAGAGAAAAAAGAGCAGTGGGAATAGGAGCTTTGTTCCTTGGGTTCTTGGGAGCAGCAGGAAGCACTAT
GGGCGCAGCGTCAATGACGCTGACGGTACAGGCCAGACAATTATTGTCTGGTATAGTGCAGCAGCAGAAC
AATTTGCTGAGGGCTATTGAGGCGCAACAGCATCTGTTGCAACTCACAGTCTGGGGCATCAAGCAGCTCC
AGGCAAGAATCCTGGCTGTGGAAAGATACCTAAAGGATCAACAGCTCCTGGGGATTTGGGGTTGCTCTGG
AAAACTCATTTGCACCACTGCTGTGCCTTGGAATGCTAGTTGGAGTAATAAATCTCTGGAACAGATTTGG
AATCACACGACCTGGATGGAGTGGGACAGAGAAATTAACAATTACACAAGCTTAATACACTCCTTAATTG
AAGAATCGCAAAACCAGCAAGAAAAGAATGAACAAGAATTATTGGAATTAGATAAATGGGCAAGTTTGTG
GAATTGGTTTAACATAACAAATTGGCTGTGGTATATAAAATTATTCATAATGATAGTAGGAGGCTTGGTA
GGTTTAAGAATAGTTTTTGCTGTACTTTCTATAGTGAATAGAGTTAGGCAGGGATATTCACCATTATCGT
TTCAGACCCACCTCCCAACCCCGAGGGGACCCGACAGGCCCGAAGGAATAGAAGAAGAAGGTGGAGAGAG
AGACAGAGACAGATCCATTCGATTAGTGAACGGATCTCGACGGTATCGCCAAATGGCAGTATTCATCCAC
AATTTTAAAAGAAAAGGGGGGATTGGGGGGTACAGTGCAGGGGAAAGAATAGTAGACATAATAGCAACAG
ACATACAAACTAAAGAATTACAAAAACAAATTACAAAAATTCAAAATTTTCGGGTTTATTACAGGGACAG
CAGAGATCCAGTTTGGATCGATAAGCTTGATATCGAATTCCTGCAGCCTTAGGAGGCGTTCAGGTAGCTC
ATCACTCTGTCGATGGTCACGGCCCTGATCCGGAAGGCGTGCAGCAGGATGCACAGCTTGATCTTGGTCT
TGTAGAAGTCGGGTTCTTCCAGGGAGGACTTCTGGGGCACTGTCTCGCTGTTGAAGTTCAGGGCCTGCAT
CAGCTCATCGATCACGGCCAGCATATTCTGGTCCAGGAAAATCTGCCGCTTGGGGTCCATCAGCAGTTTG
GCGTTCATGGTCTTGAACTCCACCTGGTACATCTTCAGGTCCTCGTAGATGCTGCTCAGGCACAGGGCCA
TCATGAAGGAGGTCTTTCTGGAGGCCAGGCAAGAGCCGTTGGTGATGAAGCTGGTTTCCCGGCTGTTCAG
GCAGCTCTCGTTCTTGGTCAGTTCCAGGGGCAGACAGGCTTCCACGGTGCTGGTCTTATCCTTGGTGATG
TCCTCGTGGTCGATTTCCTCGCTGGTGCAGGGGTAGAACTCCAGGGTCTGTCTGGCCTTCTGCAGCATGT
TGGACACGGCCCGCAGCAGGTTCTGGCTGTGGTGCAGACAAGGAAACATGCCGGGGTCAGGGGTGGCCAC
AGGCAGATTTCTGGAGCCTCCGCCTCCGCCGCCAGAACATGGCACGCTGGCCCACTCGCTCCAAGAGCTG
CTGTAGTACCGATCCTGGGCCCGCACGCTAATGCTGGCGTTCTTCCGGCAGATCACGGTGGCGCTGGTCT
TGTCGGTGAACACCCGGTCCTTTTTCTCGCGCTTGGACTTGCCCTGCACTTGCACACAGAATGTCAGGCT
GAAGTAGCTGTGGGGGGTGGACCAGGTGTCGGGGTACTCCCAGGACACTTCCACCTGTCTGCTGTTCTTC
AGGGGCTTCAGCTGCAGGTTCTTGGGGGGGTCGGGCTTGATGATGTCCCGGATGAAAAAGCTGCTGGTGT
AGTTCTCGTACTTCAGCTTGTGCACGGCGTCCACCATCACTTCGATAGGCAGGCTTTCCTCGGCGGCAGG
GCAGGCGCTATCTTCCTGGCATTCCACGCTGTACTCGTATTCTTTGTTGTCGCCCCGCACTCTCTCGGCA
GACAGTGTAGCGGCGCCACATGTCACGCCCTGAGGGTCGCTGCTGCCTCTGCTGGACTTCACGCTGAAGG
TCAGGTCGGTGCTGATGGTGGTCAGCCACCAACAGGTGAACCGGCCGCTGTAGTTCTTGGCCTCGCATCT
CAGGAAGGTCTTGTTCTTGGGCTCTTTCTGGTCCTTCAGGATGTCGGTGCTCCAAATGCCATCCTCTTTC
TTGTGCAGCAGCAGCAAGCTGTGGCTCAGCACCTCTCCGCCCTTGTGACAGGTGTACTGGCCGGCGTCGC
CGAACTCTTTCACTTGGATGGTCAGGGTCTTGCCGCTGCCCAGCACCTCGCTGCTCTGATCCAGGGTCCA
GGTGATGCCGTCCTCTTCGGGGGTATCGCAGGTCAGCACCACCATCTCGCCAGGGGCGTCGGGATACCAG
TCCAGTTCCACCACGTACACGTCTTTCTTCAGCTCCCAGATGGCCACCAGAGGGCTGGCCAGGAACACCA
GGCTGAACCAGCTGATCACGAGCTGCTGATGGCACATGGTGGCGATCCGGTAGCGCTAGCGATGAGCTCT
GGTAGTAGACTAGTGGCCCCCATTATATACCCTCTAGAGGATCCTATCCACTCCGTGTAAGGGAGAGTGA
GCCTCTTACGAATGCGCGACATCGGCTACGCCGTTCCGAGGCGACTGATACGCGCGACATCGGCTACGCC
GTACGAAGGCAGTCCGATTGCGCGACATCGGCTACGCCGACCTTTACTGAGACGGGAGCGCGACATCGGC
TACGCCGAAGGCGTTGCGAATCCTCATGCGATTGTTACGAAACCCGGCGCGACATCGGCTACGCCGTATT
GGAAGCACGGCTCTGCGCGACATCGGCTACGCCGACCTCGGGAGAACTGATTGCGCGACATCGGCTACGC
CGAAGAGGTTGACGCTATCCGCGCGACATCGGCTACGCCGAGCCCTGTAGGTAGACTAGATACAGTGTTA
CTCAATCGTCCGATAAAATAAAAGATTTTATTTAGTCTCCAGAAAAAGGGGGGAATGAAAGACCCCACCT
GTAGGTTTGGCAAGCTAGCTGCAGTAACGCCATTTTGCAAGGCATGGAAAAATACCAAACCAAGAATAGA
GAAGTTCAGATCAAGGGCGGGTACATGAAAATAGCTAACGTTGGGCCAAACAGGATATCTGCGGTGAGCA
GTTTCGGCCCCGGCCCGGGGCCAAGAACAGATGGTCACCGCAGTTTCGGCCCCGGCCCGAGGCCAAGAAC
AGATGGTCCCCAGATATGGCCCAACCCTCAGCAGTTTCTTAAGACCCATCAGATGTTTCCAGGCTCCCCC
AAGGACCTGAAATGACCCTGCGCCTTATTTGAATTAACCAATCAGCCTGCTTCTCGCTTCTGTTCGCGCG
CTTCTGCTTCCCGAGCTCTATAAAAGAGCTCACAACCCCTCACTCGGCGCGCCAGTCCTCCGACAGACTG
AGTCGCCCGGGGGGGATCTGGAGCTCTCGAGAATTCTCACGCGTGCCGCCACCATGTCTAGACCCGGAGA
GCGCCCATTCCAGTGTCGGATTTGCATGCGGAACTTTTCGAGAAGACACGGCCTGGACAGACATACCCGT
ACTCATACAGGTGAAAAACCCTTTCAGTGTCGGATCTGTATGCGAAATTTCTCCGACCACAGCAGCCTGA
AGAGACATCTACGTACCCACACCGGCAGCCAGAAGCCATTTCAGTGTCGGATCTGTATGCGGAACTTCTC
CGTGAGACACAACCTGACCAGACATCTACGTACGCACACCGGAGAGAAGCCATTCCAATGCCGAATATGC
ATGCGCAACTTCAGTGACCACAGCAACCTGAGCAGACACCTAAAAACCCACACCGGTTCCCAGAAGCCAT
TTCAGTGTCGGATCTGTATGCGGAACTTCTCCCAGCGCAGCAGCCTGGTGAGACATCTACGTACGCACAC
CGGAGAGAAGCCATTCCAATGCCGAATATGCATGCGCAACTTCAGTGAGAGCGGCCACCTGAAGAGACAC
CTGCGTACGCACCTGAGGGGATCCACCTGCAGGGACTACAAAGACCATGACGGTGATTATAAAGATCATG
ACATCGATTACAAGGATGACGATGACAAGATGGCCCCCAAGAAAAAGAGGAAGGTGGGCATTCACGGGGT
GCCGGGTGGACTCGAGGGAGGCGGTGGAAGCGGCGGTACCGAGGACGTGGTGTGCTGCCACTCAATCTAC
GGCAAGAAGAAGGGTGATATCGACACCTACCGATACATAGGCTCTTCCGGGACAGGCTGCGTGGTCATAG
TGGGCAGGATCGTCTTGTCCGGATCCGGCACTAGTGCGCCCATCACGGCGTACGCCCAGCAGACGAGAGG
CCTCCTAGGGTGTATAATCACCAGCCTGACTGGCCGGGACAAAAACCAAGTGGAGGGTGAGGTCCAGATC
GTGTCAACTGCTACCCAAACCTTCCTGGCAACGTGCATCAATGGGGTATGCTGGGCAGTCTACCACGGGG
CCGGAACGAGGACCATCGCATCACCCAAGGGTCCTGTCATCCAGATGTATACCAATGTGGACCAAGACCT
TGTGGGCTGGCCCGCTCCTCAAGGTTCCCGCTCATTGACACCCTGTACCTGCGGCTCCTCGGACCTTTAC
CTGGTCACGAGGCACGCCGATGTCATTCCCGTGCGCCGGCGAGGTGATAGCAGGGGTAGCCTGCTTTCGC
CCCGGCCCATTTCCTACTTGAAAGGCTCCTCGGGGGGTCCGCTGTTGTGCCCCGCGGGACACGCCGTGGG
CCTATTCAGGGCCGCGGTGTGCACCCGTGGAGTGGCTAAAGCGGTGGACTTTATCCCTGTGGAGAACCTA
GAGACAACCATGAGATCCCCGGTGTTCACGGACAACTCCTCTCCACCAGCAGTCACCCTGACGCACCCAA
TCACCAAAATCGATAGGGAGGTTCTCTACCAGGAGTTCGATGAGATGGAAGAGTGCTCTCAGCACTATCC
CTACGATGTGCCCGATTACGCTGGAGGCGGTGGAAGCGGCGGTACCGATGAGTTTCCCACCATGGTGTTT
CCTTCTGGGCAGATCAGCCAGGCCTCGGCCTTGGCCCCGGCCCCTCCCCAAGTCCTGCCCCAGGCTCCAG
CCCCTGCCCCTGCTCCAGCCATGGTATCAGCTCTGGCCCAGGCCCCAGCCCCTGTCCCAGTCCTAGCCCC
AGGCCCTCCTCAGGCTGTGGCCCCACCTGCCCCCAAGCCCACCCAGGCTGGGGAAGGAACGCTGTCAGAG
GCCCTGCTGCAGCTGCAGTTTGATGATGAAGACCTGGGGGCCTTGCTTGGCAACAGCACAGACCCAGCTG
TGTTCACAGACCTGGCATCCGTCGACAACTCCGAGTTTCAGCAGCTGCTGAACCAGGGCATACCTGTGGC
CCCCCACACAACTGAGCCCATGCTGATGGAGTACCCTGAGGCTATAACTCGCCTAGTGACAGGGGCCCAG
AGGCCCCCCGACCCAGCTCCTGCTCCACTGGGGGCCCCGGGGCTCCCCAATGGCCTCCTTTCAGGAGATG
AAGACTTCTCCTCCATTGCGGACATGGACTTCTCAGCCCTGCTGAGTCAGATCAGCTCCCAATTGTAAGC
GGCCGCGACTCTAGAGTCGACCTGCAGGCATGCAAGCTTGATATCAAGCTTATCGATAATCAACCTCTGG
ATTACAAAATTTGTGAAAGATTGACTGGTATTCTTAACTATGTTGCTCCTTTTACGCTATGTGGATACGC
TGCTTTAATGCCTTTGTATCATGCTATTGCTTCCCGTATGGCTTTCATTTTCTCCTCCTTGTATAAATCC
TGGTTGCTGTCTCTTTATGAGGAGTTGTGGCCCGTTGTCAGGCAACGTGGCGTGGTGTGCACTGTGTTTG
CTGACGCAACCCCCACTGGTTGGGGCATTGCCACCACCTGTCAGCTCCTTTCCGGGACTTTCGCTTTCCC
CCTCCCTATTGCCACGGCGGAACTCATCGCCGCCTGCCTTGCCCGCTGCTGGACAGGGGCTCGGCTGTTG
GGCACTGACAATTCCGTGGTGTTGTCGGGGAAATCATCGTCCTTTCCTTGGCTGCTCGCCTGTGTTGCCA
CCTGGATTCTGCGCGGGACGTCCTTCTGCTACGTCCCTTCGGCCCTCAATCCAGCGGACCTTCCTTCCCG
CGGCCTGCTGCCGGCTCTGCGGCCTCTTCCGCGTCTTCGCCTTCGCCCTCAGACGAGTCGGATCTCCCTT
TGGGCCGCCTCCCCGCATCGATACCGTCGACCTCGAGGGAATTAATTCGAGCTCGGTACCTTTAAGACCA
ATGACTTACAAGGCAGCTGTAGATCTTAGCCACTTTTTAAAAGAAAAGGGGGGACTGGAAGGGCTAATTC
ACTCCCAACGAAGACAAGATCTGCTTTTTGCTTGTACTGGGTCTCTCTGGTTAGACCAGATCTGAGCCTG
GGAGCTCTCTGGCTAACTAGGGAACCCACTGCTTAAGCCTCAATAAAGCTTGCCTTGAGTGCTTCAAGTA
GTGTGTGCCCGTCTGTTGTGTGACTCTGGTAACTAGAGATCCCTCAGACCCTTTTAGTCAGTGTGGAAAA
TCTCTAGCAGCATCTAGAATTAATTCCGTGTATTCTATAGTGTCACCTAAATCGTATGTGTATGATACAT
AAGGTTATGTATTAATTGTAGCCGCGTTCTAACGACAATATGTACAAGCCTAATTGTGTAGCATCTGGCT
TACTGAAGCAGACCCTATCATCTCTCTCGTAAACTGCCGTCAGAGTCGGTTTGGTTGGACGAACCTTCTG
AGTTTCTGGTAACGCCGTCCCGCACCCGGAAATGGTCAGCGAACCAATCAGCAGGGTCATCGCTAGCCAG
ATCCTCTACGCCGGACGCATCGTGGCCGGCATCACCGGCGCCACAGGTGCGGTTGCTGGCGCCTATATCG
CCGACATCACCGATGGGGAAGATCGGGCTCGCCACTTCGGGCTCATGAGCGCTTGTTTCGGCGTGGGTAT
GGTGGCAGGCCCCGTGGCCGGGGGACTGTTGGGCGCCATCTCCTTGCATGCACCATTCCTTGCGGCGGCG
GTGCTCAACGGCCTCAACCTACTACTGGGCTGCTTCCTAATGCAGGAGTCGCATAAGGGAGAGCGTCGAA
TGGTGCACTCTCAGTACAATCTGCTCTGATGCCGCATAGTTAAGCCAGCCCCGACACCCGCCAACACCCG
CTGACGCGCCCTGACGGGCTTGTCTGCTCCCGGCATCCGCTTACAGACAAGCTGTGACCGTCTCCGGGAG
CTGCATGTGTCAGAGGTTTTCACCGTCATCACCGAAACGCGCGAGACGAAAGGGCCTCGTGATACGCCTA
TTTTTATAGGTTAATGTCATGATAATAATGGTTTCTTAGACGTCAGGTGGCACTTTTCGGGGAAATGTGC
GCGGAACCCCTATTTGTTTATTTTTCTAAATACATTCAAATATGTATCCGCTCATGAGACAATAACCCTG
ATAAATGCTTCAATAATATTGAAAAAGGAAGAGTATGAGTATTCAACATTTCCGTGTCGCCCTTATTCCC
TTTTTTGCGGCATTTTGCCTTCCTGTTTTTGCTCACCCAGAAACGCTGGTGAAAGTAAAAGATGCTGAAG
ATCAGTTGGGTGCACGAGTGGGTTACATCGAACTGGATCTCAACAGCGGTAAGATCCTTGAGAGTTTTCG
CCCCGAAGAACGTTTTCCAATGATGAGCACTTTTAAAGTTCTGCTATGTGGCGCGGTATTATCCCGTATT
GACGCCGGGCAAGAGCAACTCGGTCGCCGCATACACTATTCTCAGAATGACTTGGTTGAGTACTCACCAG
TCACAGAAAAGCATCTTACGGATGGCATGACAGTAAGAGAATTATGCAGTGCTGCCATAACCATGAGTGA
TAACACTGCGGCCAACTTACTTCTGACAACGATCGGAGGACCGAAGGAGCTAACCGCTTTTTTGCACAAC
ATGGGGGATCATGTAACTCGCCTTGATCGTTGGGAACCGGAGCTGAATGAAGCCATACCAAACGACGAGC
GTGACACCACGATGCCTGTAGCAATGGCAACAACGTTGCGCAAACTATTAACTGGCGAACTACTTACTCT
AGCTTCCCGGCAACAATTAATAGACTGGATGGAGGCGGATAAAGTTGCAGGACCACTTCTGCGCTCGGCC
CTTCCGGCTGGCTGGTTTATTGCTGATAAATCTGGAGCCGGTGAGCGTGGGTCTCGCGGTATCATTGCAG
CACTGGGGCCAGATGGTAAGCCCTCCCGTATCGTAGTTATCTACACGACGGGGAGTCAGGCAACTATGGA
TGAACGAAATAGACAGATCGCTGAGATAGGTGCCTCACTGATTAAGCATTGGTAACTGTCAGACCAAGTT
TACTCATATATACTTTAGATTGATTTAAAACTTCATTTTTAATTTAAAAGGATCTAGGTGAAGATCCTTT
TTGATAATCTCATGACCAAAATCCCTTAACGTGAGTTTTCGTTCCACTGAGCGTCAGACCCCGTAGAAAA
GATCAAAGGATCTTCTTGAGATCCTTTTTTTCTGCGCGTAATCTGCTGCTTGCAAACAAAAAAACCACCG
CTACCAGCGGTGGTTTGTTTGCCGGATCAAGAGCTACCAACTCTTTTTCCGAAGGTAACTGGCTTCAGCA
GAGCGCAGATACCAAATACTGTTCTTCTAGTGTAGCCGTAGTTAGGCCACCACTTCAAGAACTCTGTAGC
ACCGCCTACATACCTCGCTCTGCTAATCCTGTTACCAGTGGCTGCTGCCAGTGGCGATAAGTCGTGTCTT
ACCGGGTTGGACTCAAGACGATAGTTACCGGATAAGGCGCAGCGGTCGGGCTGAACGGGGGGTTCGTGCA
CACAGCCCAGCTTGGAGCGAACGACCTACACCGAACTGAGATACCTACAGCGTGAGCTATGAGAAAGCGC
CACGCTTCCCGAAGGGAGAAAGGCGGACAGGTATCCGGTAAGCGGCAGGGTCGGAACAGGAGAGCGCACG
AGGGAGCTTCCAGGGGGAAACGCCTGGTATCTTTATAGTCCTGTCGGGTTTCGCCACCTCTGACTTGAGC
GTCGATTTTTGTGATGCTCGTCAGGGGGGCGGAGCCTATGGAAAAACGCCAGCAACGCGGCCTTTTTACG
GTTCCTGGCCTTTTGCTGGCCTTTTGCTCACATGTTCTTTCCTGCGTTATCCCCTGATTCTGTGGATAAC
CGTATTACCGCCTTTGAGTGAGCTGATACCGCTCGCCGCAGCCGAACGACCGAGCGCAGCGAGTCAGTGA
GCGAGGAAGCGGAAGAGCGCCCAATACGCAAACCGCCTCTCCCCGCGCGTTGGCCGATTCATTAATGCAG
CTGTGGAATGTGTGTCAGTTAGGGTGTGGAAAGTCCCCAGGCTCCCCAGCAGGCAGAAGTATGCAAAGCA
TGCATCTCAATTAGTCAGCAACCAGGTGTGGAAAGTCCCCAGGCTCCCCAGCAGGCAGAAGTATGCAAAG
CATGCATCTCAATTAGTCAGCAACCATAGTCCCGCCCCTAACTCCGCCCATCCCGCCCCTAACTCCGCCC
AGTTCCGCCCATTCTCCGCCCCATGGCTGACTAATTTTTTTTATTTATGCAGAGGCCGAGGCCGCCTCGG
CCTCTGAGCTATTCCAGAAGTAGTGAGGAGGCTTTTTTGGAGGCCTAGGCTTTTGCAAAAAGCTTGGACA
CAAGACAGGCTTGCGAGATATGTTTGAGAATACCACTTTATCCCGCGTCAGGGAGAGGCAGTGCGTAAAA
AGACGCGGACTCATGTGAAATACTGGTTTTTAGTGCGCCAGATCTCTATAA
Features (pLannotate 1.2.2; 37 found; start..end, strand, type, name):
     68..187     +  CDS            gpt (fragment): XGPT_ECOLI - Also known as gpp, gxu. Experimental evidence at protein level: Swiss-Prot protein existence level 1. Purine salvage pathway enzyme that catalyzes the transfer of the ribosyl-5-phosphate group from 5-phospho-alpha-D-ribose 1- diphosphate (PRPP) to the N9 position of the 6-oxopurines guanine and xanthine to form the corresponding ribonucleotides GMP (guanosine 5'- monophosphate) and XMP (xanthosine 5'-monophosphate), with the release of PPi. To a lesser extent, also acts on hypoxanthine (PubMed:9100006, PubMed:3886014). Does not ribophosphorylate adenine (PubMed:3886014). From Esch
    187..522     +  CDS            gpt (fragment): XGPT_ECOLI - Also known as gpp, gxu. Experimental evidence at protein level: Swiss-Prot protein existence level 1. Purine salvage pathway enzyme that catalyzes the transfer of the ribosyl-5-phosphate group from 5-phospho-alpha-D-ribose 1- diphosphate (PRPP) to the N9 position of the 6-oxopurines guanine and xanthine to form the corresponding ribonucleotides GMP (guanosine 5'- monophosphate) and XMP (xanthosine 5'-monophosphate), with the release of PPi. To a lesser extent, also acts on hypoxanthine (PubMed:9100006, PubMed:3886014). Does not ribophosphorylate adenine (PubMed:3886014). From Esch
    617..922     +  CDS            frsA (fragment): FRSA_ECOLI - Also known as yafA. Experimental evidence at protein level: Swiss-Prot protein existence level 1. Catalyzes the hydrolysis of esters (PubMed:15808744). Displays esterase activity toward pNP-butyrate (PubMed:15808744). May stimulate mixed-acid fermentation by acting as a fermentation/respiration switch that down-regulates respiration and up- regulates fermentation rates (PubMed:15169777). From Escherichia coli (strain K12).
    926..1000    +  CDS            small t antigen (fragment): SV40 (simian virus 40) small t antigen
   1002..1067    +  intron         small t intron: SV40 (simian virus 40) small t antigen intron
   1197..1217    +  CDS            SV40 NLS: nuclear localization signal of SV40 (simian virus 40) large T antigen
   1536..1619    +  CDS            large T antigen (fragment): large T antigen from SV40 (simian virus 40)
   1642..1776    +  polyA_signal   SV40 poly(A) signal: SV40 polyadenylation signal
   1943..2272    +  CDS            nef (fragment): NEF_HV1BR - Experimental evidence at protein level: Swiss-Prot protein existence level 1. Extracellular Nef protein targets CD4(+) T-lymphocytes for apoptosis by interacting with CXCR4 surface receptors (PubMed:14990729). From Human immunodeficiency virus type 1 group M subtype B (isolate BRU/LAI) (HIV-1).
   2320..2577    +  LTR            5' LTR (truncated): truncated 5' long terminal repeat (LTR) from HIV-1
   2624..2749    +  misc_feature   HIV-1 Ψ: packaging signal of human immunodeficiency virus type 1
   2733..3071    +  CDS            HIV-1 gag (fragment): gag protein from human immunodeficiency virus 1; gag
   3246..3479    +  misc_feature   RRE: The Rev response element (RRE) of HIV-1 allows for Rev-dependent mRNA export from the nucleus to the cytoplasm.
   3856..3956    +  CDS            Rev (fragment): human immunodeficiency virus 1 (HIV-1) Rev protein; rev; enhances nuclear export of unspliced and incompletely spliced viral mRNAs
   3993..4110    +  misc_feature   cPPT/CTS: central polypurine tract and central termination sequence of HIV-1
   4147..4178    -  misc_feature   MCS (fragment): pBluescript multiple cloning site
   4182..4775    -  CDS            IL12A (fragment): IL12A_HUMAN - Also known as NKSF1. Experimental evidence at protein level: Swiss-Prot protein existence level 1. Cytokine that can act as a growth factor for activated T and NK cells, enhance the lytic activity of NK/lymphokine-activated killer cells, and stimulate the production of IFN-gamma by resting PBMC. From Homo sapiens (Human).
   4794..5777    -  CDS            IL12B: IL12B_HUMAN - Also known as NKSF2. Experimental evidence at protein level: Swiss-Prot protein existence level 1. Associates with IL23A to form the IL-23 interleukin, a heterodimeric cytokine which functions in innate and adaptive immunity. IL-23 may constitute with IL-17 an acute response to infection in peripheral tissues. IL-23 binds to a heterodimeric receptor complex composed of IL12RB1 and IL23R, activates the Jak-Stat signaling cascade, stimulates memory rather than naive T-cells and promotes production of proinflammatory cytokines. IL-23 induces autoimmune inflammation and thus may be r
   6324..6731    +  promoter       SFFV promoter: spleen focus-forming virus long terminal repeat (LTR) promoter
   7314..7379    +  CDS            3xFLAG: three tandem FLAG® epitope tags, followed by an enterokinase cleavage site
   7596..8174    +  CDS            POLG_HCV77 (fragment): Experimental evidence at protein level: Swiss-Prot protein existence level 1. [RNA-directed RNA polymerase]: RNA-dependent RNA polymerase that performs primer-template recognition and RNA synthesis during viral replication. From Hepatitis C virus genotype 1a (isolate H77) (HCV).
   8508..8879    +  CDS            RelA (p65) AD: transcriptional activation domain of human RelA, also known as p65 (O'Shea and Perkins, 2008)
   8899..8929    +  misc_feature   MCS (fragment): pUC18/19 multiple cloning site
   8930..8948    +  misc_feature   MCS (fragment): pBluescript multiple cloning site
   8948..9536    +  misc_feature   WPRE: woodchuck hepatitis virus posttranscriptional regulatory element
   9537..9559    +  misc_feature   MCS (fragment): pBluescript multiple cloning site
   9576..9644    +  CDS            nef (fragment): NEF_HV1Z2 - Experimental evidence at protein level: Swiss-Prot protein existence level 1. Extracellular Nef protein targets CD4(+) T-lymphocytes for apoptosis by interacting with CXCR4 surface receptors. From Human immunodeficiency virus type 1 group M subtype D (isolate Z2/CDC-Z34) (HIV-1).
   9646..9879    +  LTR            3' LTR (ΔU3): self-inactivating 3' long terminal repeat (LTR) from HIV-1
   9904..9922    -  promoter       SP6 promoter: promoter for bacteriophage SP6 RNA polymerase
  10150..10429   +  CDS            TcR (fragment): tetracycline efflux protein; tet; confers resistance to tetracycline
  10430..10478   -  misc_feature   bom (fragment): basis of mobility region from pBR322
  10580..10615   -  CDS            rop (fragment): Rop protein, which maintains plasmids at low copy number; rop
  10710..10814   +  promoter       AmpR promoter: bla
  10815..11675   +  CDS            AmpR: β-lactamase; bla; confers resistance to ampicillin, carbenicillin, and related antibiotics
  11846..12434   +  rep_origin     ori: high-copy-number ColE1/pMB1/pBR322/pUC origin of replication
  12617..12673   +  CDS            lacI (fragment): lac repressor; lacI; The lac repressor binds to the lac operator to inhibit transcription in E. coli. This inhibition can be relieved by adding lactose or isopropyl-β-D-thiogalactopyranoside (IPTG).
  12680..13009   +  promoter       SV40 promoter: SV40 enhancer and early promoter
