[The description below was written by a language model from this plasmid's Addgene catalogue record and pLannotate feature annotations shown in this document.]
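Description:
pHS-393 is a lentiviral transfer plasmid built on the pHR backbone that carries a complete small-molecule-regulated synthetic gene circuit for stable integration into mammalian cells. It is propagated in E. coli through a ColE1/pUC-type origin with ampicillin selection (AmpR). The viral portion has a truncated HIV-1 5' LTR, the Ψ packaging signal with a gag fragment, RRE, cPPT/CTS, a WPRE, and a self-inactivating ΔU3 3' LTR. The genome can therefore be packaged when helper functions are supplied in trans and then integrates without LTR-driven transcription. Remnants of older backbone elements (gpt, SV40 sequences, TcR, rop and lacI fragments) are also annotated outside the LTRs.

The payload has two modules. In the forward orientation, an SFFV promoter constitutively drives the synthetic transcription regulator synZiFTR10. This is a fusion of the ZF10 zinc-finger DNA-binding domain, a hepatitis C virus NS3 protease domain and the p65 (RelA) activation domain, with a 3xFLAG tag annotated upstream of NS3. In designs of this type the NS3 protease cleaves the fusion and so separates the DNA-binding and activation domains. A protease inhibitor drug is expected to keep the factor intact and switch on the target gene.

The second module sits in the reverse orientation upstream of the SFFV promoter, which limits interference with the viral transcript. It contains eight ZF10 binding sites and a minimal ybTATA promoter controlling a cytokine gene.

The record is inconsistent about this cytokine. The purpose field names super-IL2, whereas the insert name and the feature table (IL12B followed by an IL12A fragment on the minus strand, consistent with a single-chain IL-12) indicate IL-12. The construct is intended for drug-inducible cytokine production in engineered therapeutic human cells.
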