Addgene plasmid #195473: pHS-393
Purpose: Lentiviral Integratable Inducible super-IL2 cytokine + synZiFTR10
Depositing lab: Ahmad Khalil. Depositing organization: Boston University Main Campus. Publication: Multidimensional control of therapeutic human cell function with synthetic gene circuits. Li HS, Israni DV, Gagnon KA, Gan KA, Raymond MH, Sander JD, Roybal KT, Joung JK, Wong WW, Khalil AS. Science. 2022 Dec 16;378(6625):1227-1234. doi: 10.1126/science.ade0156. Epub 2022 Dec 15. PubMed 36520914.
Backbone
  Vector backbone: pHR
  Vector type: Mammalian Expression, Lentiviral
Growth in bacteria
  Bacterial resistance: Ampicillin, 100 μg/mL
  Growth temperature: 37°C
  Growth strain: NEB Stable
  Copy number: Unknown
Gene/Insert
  Gene/Insert name: inverted[8X ZF10 BS - ybTATA - IL12] - pSFFV - ZF10 - NS3 - p65
  Species: Synthetic
  Cloning method: Gibson Cloning
Terms and licenses: Academic/Nonprofit Terms; Industry Terms: Not Available to Industry
How to cite: pHS-393 was a gift from Ahmad Khalil (Addgene plasmid # 195473 ; http://n2t.net/addgene:195473 ; RRID:Addgene_195473)
